Addgene plasmid #39455: pAAV-EF1a-HA-hTet1CDmu-WPRE-PolyA
Depositing lab: Hongjun Song. Depositing organization: Johns Hopkins University and School of Medicine. Publication: Hydroxylation of 5-methylcytosine by TET1 promotes active DNA demethylation in the adult brain. Guo JU, Su Y, Zhong C, Ming GL, Song H. Cell. 2011 Apr 29;145(3):423-34. Epub 2011 Apr 14. 10.1016/j.cell.2011.03.022 PubMed 21496894.
Backbone
  Vector backbone: pAAV
  Backbone size w/o insert (bp): 5321
  Total vector size (bp): 7523
  Vector type: Mammalian Expression, AAV
Growth in bacteria
  Bacterial resistance: Ampicillin, 100 μg/mL
  Growth temperature: 37°C
  Growth strain: DH5alpha
  Copy number: High Copy
Gene/Insert
  Gene/Insert name: HA-hTet1CDmu
  Species: H. sapiens (human)
  Insert size (bp): 2202
  Mutation: aa1418–2136 with mutations H1672 to Y, 1674D to A
  Entrez Gene: TET1 (a.k.a. CXXC6, LCX, bA119F7.1)
  Promoter: EF1a
  Tag / fusion protein: HA (N terminal on insert)
  Cloning method: Restriction Enzyme; 5′ cloning site KpnI (not destroyed); 3′ cloning site EcoRV (not destroyed)
  Sequencing primers: 5′ EF1A-F; 3′ WPRE-R
Terms and licenses: Academic/Nonprofit Terms; Industry Terms: Not Available to Industry
How to cite: pAAV-EF1a-HA-hTet1CDmu-WPRE-PolyA was a gift from Hongjun Song (Addgene plasmid # 39455 ; http://n2t.net/addgene:39455 ; RRID:Addgene_39455)
