[The description below was written by a language model from this plasmid's Addgene catalogue record.]
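Description:
pAAV-EF1a-HA-hTet1CDmu-WPRE-PolyA is an adeno-associated virus transfer plasmid for mammalian expression, built on a pAAV backbone of about 5.3 kb, with a total size of about 7.5 kb. It is maintained in E. coli as a high-copy plasmid under ampicillin selection. No feature table is provided, so the replication origin, the ITRs expected of an AAV vector and the identity of the polyadenylation signal are not individually documented. As a pAAV-type vector, its expression cassette would normally lie between inverted terminal repeats, which allow packaging into recombinant AAV particles when helper and rep/cap functions are supplied in trans.

The payload is a roughly 2.2 kb insert encoding the catalytic domain of human TET1 (amino acids 1418–2136) with an N-terminal HA epitope tag, cloned between KpnI and EcoRV sites that remain intact. The domain carries two substitutions, H1672Y and D1674A. These residues belong to the iron-binding motif of this dioxygenase family, so the "mu" version is expected to be a catalytically inactive form unable to convert 5-methylcytosine to 5-hydroxymethylcytosine. Expression is driven by the constitutive EF1a promoter. A downstream WPRE enhances transcript stability and expression, and a polyA signal terminates the message.

The associated publication concerns TET1-mediated hydroxylation of 5-methylcytosine and active DNA demethylation in the adult brain. This construct most plausibly serves as the enzymatically dead control alongside a wild-type TET1 catalytic domain vector, delivered by transfection or AAV transduction. The HA tag allows detection of the expressed protein.
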