>Addgene plasmid #39455 | pAAV-EF1a-HA-hTet1CDmu-WPRE-PolyA | addgene partial sequence | sequence record 51818 | WPRE-R 5'-CATAGCGTAAAAGGAGCAACA-3'
AATTTTGTAATCCAGAGGTTGATTATCGATAAGCTTGATATCAGACCCAATGGTTATAGGGCCCCGCAAC
GTGTGTGAGAGCATAAGGGGACACGGTGACAACATTGTCATGGGTTAATGTTAATGCTTTATGAGAAGGA
ATTTGGTTCAATTCATTTACTTCAGAGGACTGTTCTGGACCTTCATTAGCTGCCTGGTCTTTTTGCTCTG
AGGCCTTCATTTTCTTATTCTTAGCTTCTTTAGCCTCAAACTTAATCTTGTTTAGTTCAAAACCATGTTG
GGGCTTATTTAGGTTTTTGTGCTGGTAAAAGACAAGGGAGAGGCGGGTTGGATGATTACGGTTGGGGTGC
TCAACAGGAGTGGTAGCGTGCAGCTCTCGCCGGGCACACTCAATCAAAACCGAGCCGTGAGCAGGTGCGA
TGGCCACCCCACCAATATTTGCATCCAAAAAGATGTGCTCACTGTCTGACCAATACTCATCAATGTGGGG
CAATTTCTCCTCAGCAGGTGACAGGGGGTCATCAGATAGGGGTTCGTCTGATGGAGGCTCATCTGCTTCA
GAATGCTGCTCATCTTCTTCCATTGGAGAAGAGGCAAGGTCTTGAGGAGAGGTGAGGAAGGAGGGCTGGT
GGTTTGGCTGATGAGGCGTTAGCGGCTCAGTCACACCAGTGGAAGGCTCAGAATTAATGAGGGGCTCCAT
CACAGGAGCAGACAGGGTGGGGAGAGGAGCCACTTCGCCAAGCTGTGAAATGCCAGGGCCATCAGCAGCA
GCTGCATTGGCACCACTGAGTCTTCCCGAAGGCATCGTACAGTGGGGAGTGCTGCTTCTTTCTGAAA
