>Addgene plasmid #39455 | pAAV-EF1a-HA-hTet1CDmu-WPRE-PolyA | addgene partial sequence | sequence record 51820 | EF1a-F 5'-TCAAGCCTCAGACAGTGGTTC-3'
CCGGATCCATGTACCCATACGATGTTCCAGATTACGCTGGAGGCTCGACCGAACTGCCCACCTGCAGCTG
TCTTGATCGAGTTATACAAAAAGACAAAGGCCCATATTATACACACCTTGGGGCAGGACCAAGTGTTGCT
GCTGTCAGGGAAATCATGGAGAATAGGTATGGTCAAAAAGGAAACGCAATAAGGATAGAAATAGTAGTGT
ACACCGGTAAAGAAGGGAAAAGCTCTCATGGGTGTCCAATTGCTAAGTGGGTTTTAAGAAGAAGCAGTGA
TGAAGAAAAAGTTCTTTGTTTGGTCCGGCAGCGTACAGGCCACCACTGTCCAACTGCTGTGATGGTGGTG
CTCATCATGGTGTGGGATGGCATCCCTCTTCCAATGGCCGACCGGCTATACACAGAGCTCACAGAGAATC
TAAAGTCATACAATGGGCACCCTACCGACAGAAGATGCACCCTCAATGAAAATCGTACCTGTACATGTCA
AGGAATTGATCCAGAGACTTGTGGAGCTTCATTCTCTTTTGGCTGTTCATGGAGTATGTACTTTAATGGC
TGTAAGTTTGGTAGAAGCCCAAGCCCCAGAAGATTTAGAATTGATCCAAGCTCTCCCTTACATGAAAAAA
ACCTTGAAGATAACTTACAGAGTTTGGCTACACGATTAGCTCCAATTTATAAGCAGTATGCTCCAGTAGC
TTACCAAAATCAGGTGGAATATGAAAATGTTGCCCGAGAATGTCGGCTTGGCAGCAAGGAAGGTCGTCCC
TTCTCTGGGGTCACTGCTTGCCTGGACTTCTGTGCTCATCCCTACAGGGCCATTCACAACATGAATAATG
GAAGCACTGTGGTTTGTACCCTTAACTCGA
